Addgene plasmid #172292: pIVTR(T7A)-MCS
Purpose: (Empty Backbone) Empty backbone for in vitro transcription of mRNA
Depositing lab: Patrik Verstreken. Depositing organization: Vlaams Instituut voor Biotechnologie (VIB, vzw).
Backbone
  Vector backbone: pIVTR
  Backbone size (bp): 2074
  Vector type: Other
Growth in bacteria
  Bacterial resistance: Ampicillin, 100 μg/mL
  Growth temperature: 37°C
  Growth strain: DH5alpha
  Copy number: High Copy
Gene/Insert
  Gene/Insert name: None
Terms and licenses: Academic/Nonprofit Terms; Industry Terms: Not Available to Industry
How to cite: pIVTR(T7A)-MCS was a gift from Patrik Verstreken (Addgene plasmid # 172292 ; http://n2t.net/addgene:172292 ; RRID:Addgene_172292)
