[The description below was written by a language model from this plasmid's Addgene catalogue record and pLannotate feature annotations shown in this document.]
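Description:
pIVTR(T7A)-MCS is a compact (about 2.1 kb) empty bacterial plasmid backbone designed as a template for in vitro transcription of mRNA. It carries no insert. It is propagated in E. coli as a high-copy plasmid through a ColE1/pUC-type origin of replication and is selected with ampicillin via a β-lactamase (AmpR) gene driven by its own bla promoter. Both of these maintenance elements lie on the opposite strand from the transcription cassette.

The functional cassette is minimal. An annotated T7 promoter, scored by the annotation tool as a fragment, sits at the start of the sequence and allows bacteriophage T7 RNA polymerase to drive transcription. The "T7A" in the name may refer to a particular promoter or initiation-site variant, but the record does not explain it. Downstream is a pUC18/19-type multiple cloning site for insertion of a coding sequence of interest. This is followed directly by a partial match to the human β-globin polyadenylation signal region, which would be transcribed as the 3′ end of the RNA and probably serves as a 3′ untranslated element. A short unannotated stretch lies between the promoter and the cloning site, and the record does not state its function. No encoded poly(A) tract, T7 terminator or tag is annotated.

In typical use, an open reading frame is cloned into the MCS and the plasmid, or a product derived from it, then serves as a template for run-off T7 transcription to produce synthetic mRNA. The record does not specify downstream applications.
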