Features (pLannotate 1.2.2; 6 found; start..end, strand, type, name):
      1..17      +  promoter       T7 promoter (fragment): promoter for bacteriophage T7 RNA polymerase
     65..121     +  misc_feature   MCS: pUC18/19 multiple cloning site
    122..255     +  polyA_signal   β-globin poly(A) (fragment): human β-globin polyadenylation signal
    319..907     -  rep_origin     ori: high-copy-number ColE1/pMB1/pBR322/pUC origin of replication
   1078..1938    -  CDS            AmpR: β-lactamase; bla; confers resistance to ampicillin, carbenicillin, and related antibiotics
   1939..2043    -  promoter       AmpR promoter: bla
>Addgene plasmid #172292 | pIVTR(T7A)-MCS | addgene full sequence | sequence record 340311 | Addgene NGS Result
TAATACGACTCACTATAAGGACATTTGCTTCTGACACAACTGTGTTCACTAGCAACCTCAAACAGAATTC
GAGCTCGGTACCCGGGGATCCTCTAGAGTCGACCTGCAGGCATGCAAGCTTGCTCGCTTTCTTGCTGTCC
AATTTCTATTAAAGGTTCCTTTGTTCCCTAAGTCCAACTACTAAACTGGGGGATATTATGAAGGGCCTTG
AGCATCTGGATTCTGCCTAATAAAAAACATTTATTTTCATTGCAAAACCATGGGAGCAAAAGGCCAGCAA
AAGGCCAGGAACCGTAAAAAGGCCGCGTTGCTGGCGTTTTTCCATAGGCTCCGCCCCCCTGACGAGCATC
ACAAAAATCGACGCTCAAGTCAGAGGTGGCGAAACCCGACAGGACTATAAAGATACCAGGCGTTTCCCCC
TGGAAGCTCCCTCGTGCGCTCTCCTGTTCCGACCCTGCCGCTTACCGGATACCTGTCCGCCTTTCTCCCT
TCGGGAAGCGTGGCGCTTTCTCATAGCTCACGCTGTAGGTATCTCAGTTCGGTGTAGGTCGTTCGCTCCA
AGCTGGGCTGTGTGCACGAACCCCCCGTTCAGCCCGACCGCTGCGCCTTATCCGGTAACTATCGTCTTGA
GTCCAACCCGGTAAGACACGACTTATCGCCACTGGCAGCAGCCACTGGTAACAGGATTAGCAGAGCGAGG
TATGTAGGCGGTGCTACAGAGTTCTTGAAGTGGTGGCCTAACTACGGCTACACTAGAAGAACAGTATTTG
GTATCTGCGCTCTGCTGAAGCCAGTTACCTTCGGAAAAAGAGTTGGTAGCTCTTGATCCGGCAAACAAAC
CACCGCTGGTAGCGGTGGTTTTTTTGTTTGCAAGCAGCAGATTACGCGCAGAAAAAAAGGATCTCAAGAA
GATCCTTTGATCTTTTCTACGGGGTCTGACGCTCAGTGGAACGAAAACTCACGTTAAGGGATTTTGGTCA
TGAGATTATCAAAAAGGATCTTCACCTAGATCCTTTTAAATTAAAAATGAAGTTTTAAATCAATCTAAAG
TATATATGAGTAAACTTGGTCTGACAGTTACCAATGCTTAATCAGTGAGGCACCTATCTCAGCGATCTGT
CTATTTCGTTCATCCATAGTTGCCTGACTCCCCGTCGTGTAGATAACTACGATACGGGAGGGCTTACCAT
CTGGCCCCAGTGCTGCAATGATACCGCGAGACCCACGCTCACCGGCTCCAGATTTATCAGCAATAAACCA
GCCAGCCGGAAGGGCCGAGCGCAGAAGTGGTCCTGCAACTTTATCCGCCTCCATCCAGTCTATTAATTGT
TGCCGGGAAGCTAGAGTAAGTAGTTCGCCAGTTAATAGTTTGCGCAACGTTGTTGCCATTGCTACAGGCA
TCGTGGTGTCACGCTCGTCGTTTGGTATGGCTTCATTCAGCTCCGGTTCCCAACGATCAAGGCGAGTTAC
ATGATCCCCCATGTTGTGCAAAAAAGCGGTTAGCTCCTTCGGTCCTCCGATCGTTGTCAGAAGTAAGTTG
GCCGCAGTGTTATCACTCATGGTTATGGCAGCACTGCATAATTCTCTTACTGTCATGCCATCCGTAAGAT
GCTTTTCTGTGACTGGTGAGTACTCAACCAAGTCATTCTGAGAATAGTGTATGCGGCGACCGAGTTGCTC
TTGCCCGGCGTCAATACGGGATAATACCGCGCCACATAGCAGAACTTTAAAAGTGCTCATCATTGGAAAA
CGTTCTTCGGGGCGAAAACTCTCAAGGATCTTACCGCTGTTGAGATCCAGTTCGATGTAACCCACTCGTG
CACCCAACTGATCTTCAGCATCTTTTACTTTCACCAGCGTTTCTGGGTGAGCAAAAACAGGAAGGCAAAA
TGCCGCAAAAAAGGGAATAAGGGCGACACGGAAATGTTGAATACTCATACTCTTCCTTTTTCAATATTAT
TGAAGCATTTATCAGGGTTATTGTCTCATGAGCGGATACATATTTGAATGTATTTAGAAAAATAAACAAA
TAGGGGTTCCGCGCACATTTCCCCGAAAAGTGCCACCTGACGTC
